>Addgene plasmid #197366 | pPBpuro-ErbB1(DEL1011) | addgene full sequence | sequence record 389465 | Addgene Partial NGS Result
CTAAATTGTAAGCGTTAATATTTTGTTAAAATTCGCGTTAAATTTTTGTTAAATCAGCTCATTTTTTAAC
CAATAGGCCGAAATCGGCAAAATCCCTTATAAATCAAAAGAATAGACCGAGATAGGGT
[37 nt withheld, positions 129-165]
AAAGAACGTGGACTCCAACGTCAAAGG
[49 nt withheld, positions 193-241]
T
[91 nt withheld, positions 243-333]
G
[124 nt withheld, positions 335-458]
CCCATTCGCCATTCAGGCTGCGCAACTGTTGGGAAGGGCGATCGGTGCGGGCCTCTTCGCTATTACGCCA
GCTGGCGAAAGGGGGATGTGCTGCAAGGCGATTAAGTTGGGTAACGCCAGGGTTTTCCCAGTCACGACGT
TGTAAAACGACGGCCAGTGAGCGCGCGTAATACGACTCACTATAGGGCGAATTGGGGCGCGCCATTCTAG
ATTAACCCTAGAAAGATAGTCTGCGTAAAATTGACGCATGCATTCTTGAAATATTGCTCTCTCTTTCTAA
ATAGCGCGAATCCGTCGCTGTGCATTTAGGACATCTCAGTCGCCGCTTGGAGCTCCCGTGAGGCGTGCTT
GTCAATGCGGTAAGTGTCACTGATTTTGAACTATAACGACCGCGTGAGTCAAAATGACGCATGATTATCT
TTTACGTGACTTTTAAGATTTAACTCATACGATAATTATATTGTTATTTCATGTTCTACTTACGTGATAA
CTTATTATATATATATTTTCTTGTTATAGATATCAACTAGAATGCTAGCATGGGCCCATCTCGACATTGA
TTATTGACTAGTTATTAATAGTAATCAATTACGGGGTCATTAGTTCATAGCCCATATATGGAGTTCCGCG
TTACATAACTTACGGTAAATGGCCCGCCTGGCTGACCGCCCAACGACCCCCGCCCATTGACGTCAATAAT
GACGTATGTTCCCATAGTAACGCCAATAGGGACTTTCCATTGACGTCAATGGGTGGAGTATTTACGGTAA
ACTGCCCACTTGGCAGTACATCAAGTGTATCATATGCCAAGTACGCCCCCTATTGACGTCAATGACGGTA
AATGGCCCGCCTGGCATTATGCCCAGTACATGACCTTATGGGACTTTCCTACTTGGCAGTACATCTACGT
ATTAGTCATCGCTATTACCATGGTCGAGGTGAGCCCCACGTTCTGCTTCACTCTCCCCATCTCCCCCCCC
TCCCCACCCCCAATTTTGTATTTATTTATTTTTTAATTATTTTGTGCAGCGATGGGGGCGGGGGGGGGGG
GGGGGCGCGCCAGGCGGGGCGGGGCGGGGCGAGGGGCGGGGCGGGGCGAGGCGGAGAGGTGCGGCGGCAG
CCAATCAGAGCGGCGCGCTCCGAAAGTTTCCTTTTATGGCGAGGCGGCGGCGGCGGCGGCCCTATAAAAA
GCGAAGCGCGCGGCGGGCGGGAGTCGCTGCGCGCTGCCTTCGCCCCGTGCCCCGCTCCGCCGCCGCCTCG
CGCCGCCCGCCCCGGCTCTGACTGACCGCGTTACTCCCACAGGTGAGCGGGCGGGACGGCCCTTCTCCTC
CGGGCTGTAATTAGCGCTTGGTTTAATGACGGCTTGTTTCTTTTCTGTGGCTGCGTGAAAGCCTTGAGGG
GCTCCGGGAGGGCCCTTTGTGCGGGGGGAGCGGCTCGGGGGGTGCGTGCGTGTGTGTGTGCGTGGGGAGC
GCCGCGTGCGGCTCCGCGCTGCCCGGCGGCTGTGAGCGCTGCGGGCGCGGCGCGGGGCTTTGTGCGCTCC
GCAGTGTGCGCGAGGGGAGCGCGGCCGGGGGCGGTGCCCCGCGGTGCGGGGGGGGCTGCGAGGGGAACAA
AGGCTGCGTGCGGGGTGTGTGCGTGGGGGGGTGAGCAGGGGGTGTGGGCGCGTCGGTCGGGCTGCAACCC
CCCCTGCACCCCCCTCCCCGAGTTGCTGAGCACGGCCCGGCTTCGGGTGCGGGGCTCCGTACGGGGCGTG
GCGCGGGGCTCGCCGTGCCGGGCGGGGGGTGGCGGCAGGTGGGGGTGCCGGGCGGGGCGGGGCCGCCTCG
GGCCGGGGAGGGCTCGGGGGAGGGGCGCGGCGGCCCCCGGAGCGCCGGCGGCTGTCGAGGCGCGGCGAGC
CGCAGCCATTGCCTTTTATGGTAATCGTGCGAGAGGGCGCAGGGACTTCCTTTGTCCCAAATCTGTGCGG
AGCCGAAATCTGGGAGGCGCCGCCGCACCCCCTCTAGCGGGCGCGGGGCGAAGCGGTGCGGCGCCGGCAG
GAAGGAAATGGGCGGGGAGGGCCTTCGTGCGTCGCCGCGCCGCCGTCCCCTTCTCCCTCTCCAGCCTCGG
GGCTGTCCGCGGGGGGACGGCTGCCTTCGGGGGGGACGGGGCAGGGCGGGGTTCGGCTTCTGGCGTGTGA
CCGGCGGCTCTAGAGCCTCTGCTAACCATGTTCATGCCTTCTTCTTTTTCCTACAGCTCCTGGGCAACGT
GCTGGTTATTGTGCTGTCTCATCATTTTGGCAAAGAATTGGGATCCGAATTCCTCGAGACCATGCGACCC
TCCGGGACGGCCGGGGCAGCGCTCCTGGCGCTGCTGGCTGCGCTCTGCCCGGCGAGTCGGGCTCTGGAGG
AAAAGAAAGTTTGCCAAGGCACGAGTAACAAGCTCACGCAGTTGGGCACTTTTGAAGATCATTTTCTCAG
CCTCCAGAGGATGTTCAATAACTGTGAGGTGGTCCTTGGGAATTTGGAAATTACCTATGTGCAGAGGAAT
TATGATCTTTCCTTCTTAAAGACCATCCAGGAGGTGGCTGGTTATGTCCTCATTGCCCTCAACACAGTGG
AGCGAATTCCTTTGGAAAACCTGCAGATCATCAGAGGAAATATGTACTACGAAAATTCCTATGCCTTAGC
AGTCTTATCTAACTATGATGCAAATAAAACCGGACTGAAGGAGCTGCCCATGAGAAATTTACAGGAAATC
CTGCATGGCGCCGTGCGGTTCAGCAACAACCCTGCCCTGTGCAACGTGGAGAGCATCCAGTGGCGGGACA
TAGTCAGCAGTGACTTTCTCAGCAACATGTCGATGGACTTCCAGAACCACCTGGGCAGCTGCCAAAAGTG
TGATCCAAGCTGTCCCAATGGGAGCTGCTGGGGTGCAGGAGAGGAGAACTGCCAGAAACTGACCAAAATC
ATCTGTGCCCAGCAGTGCTCCGGGCGCTGCCGTGGCAAGTCCCCCAGTGACTGCTGCCACAACCAGTGTG
CTGCAGGCTGCACAGGCCCCCGGGAGAGCGACTGCCTGGTCTGCCGCAAATTCCGAGACGAAGCCACGTG
CAAGGACACCTGCCCCCCACTCATGCTCTACAACCCCACCACGTACCAGATGGATGTGAACCCCGAGGGC
AAATACAGCTTTGGTGCCACCTGCGTGAAGAAGTGTCCCCGTAATTATGTGGTGACAGATCACGGCTCGT
GCGTCCGAGCCTGTGGGGCCGACAGCTATGAGATGGAGGAAGACGGCGTCCGCAAGTGTAAGAAGTGCGA
AGGGCCTTGCCGCAAAGTGTGTAACGGAATAGGTATTGGTGAATTTAAAGACTCACTCTCCATAAATGCT
ACGAATATTAAACACTTCAAAAACTGCACCTCCATCAGTGGCGATCTCCACATCCTGCCGGTGGCATTTA
GGGGTGACTCCTTCACACATACTCCTCCTCTGGATCCACAGGAACTGGATATTCTGAAAACCGTAAAGGA
AATCACAGGGTTTTTGCTGATTCAGGCTTGGCCTGAAAACAGGACGGACCTCCATGCCTTTGAGAACCTA
GAAATCATACGCGGCAGGACCAAGCAACATGGTCAGTTTTCTCTTGCAGTCGTCAGCCTGAACATAACAT
CCTTGGGATTACGCTCCCTCAAGGAGATAAGTGATGGAGATGTGATAATTTCAGGAAACAAAAATTTGTG
CTATGCAAATACAATAAACTGGAAAAAACTGTTTGGGACCTCCGGTCAGAAAACCAAAATTATAAGCAAC
AGAGGTGAAAACAGCTGCAAGGCCACAGGCCAGGTCTGCCATGCCTTGTGCTCCCCCGAGGGCTGCTGGG
GCCCGGAGCCCAGGGACTGCGTCTCTTGCCGGAATGTCAGCCGAGGCAGGGAATGCGTGGACAAGTGCAA
CCTTCTGGAGGGTGAGCCAAGGGAGTTTGTGGAGAACTCTGAGTGCATACAGTGCCACCCAGAGTGCCTG
CCTCAGGCCATGAACATCACCTGCACAGGACGGGGACCAGACAACTGTATCCAGTGTGCCCACTACATTG
ACGGCCCCCACTGCGTCAAGACCTGCCCGGCAGGAGTCATGGGAGAAAACAACACCCTGGTCTGGAAGTA
CGCAGACGCCGGCCATGTGTGCCACCTGTGCCATCCAAACTGCACCTACGGATGCACTGGGCCAGGTCTT
GAAGGCTGTCCAACGAATGGGCCTAAGATCCCGTCCATCGCCACTGGGATGGTGGGGGCCCTCCTCTTGC
TGCTGGTGGTGGCCCTGGGGATCGGCCTCTTCATGCGAAGGCGCCACATCGTTCGGAAGCGCACGCTGCG
GAGGCTGCTGCAGGAGAGGGAGCTTGTGGAGCCTCTTACACCCAGT
[981 nt withheld, positions 4845-5825]
TTCTTCAGCAGCCCCTCCACGTCACGGACTCCCCTCCTGTAAAGCTCTCTGAGTGCAACCAGCAACAATT
CCACCGTGGCTTGCATTGATAGAAATGGGCTGCAAAGCTGTCCCATCAAGGAAGACAGCTTCTTGCAGCG
ATACAGCTCAGACCCCACAGGCGCCTTGACTGAGGACAGCATAGACGACACCTTCCTCCCAGTGCCTGAA
TACATAAACCAGTCCGTTCCCAAAAGGCCCGCTGGCTCTGTGCAGAATCCTGTCTATCACAATCAGCCTC
TGAACCCCGCGCCCAGCAGAGACCCACACTACCAGGACCCCCACAGCACTGCAGTGGGCAACCCCGAGTA
TCTCAACACTGTCCAGCCCACCTGTGTCAACAGCACATTCGACAGCCCTGCCCACTGGGCCCAGAAAGGC
AGCCACCAAATTAGCCTGGACAACCCTGACTACCAGCAGGACTTCTTTCCCAAGGAAGCCAAGCCAAATG
GCATCTTTAAGGGCTCCACAGCTGAAAATGCAGAATACCTAAGGGTCGCGCCACAAAGCAGTGAATTTAT
TGGAGCATGAGCGGCCGCTCTAGAGTCAACTAACTTAAGCTAGCAACGGTTTCCCTCTAGCGGGATCAAT
TCCGCCCCCCCCCCCTAACGTTACTGGCCGAAGCCGCTTGGAATAAGGCCGGTGTGCGTTTGTCTATATG
TTATTTTCCACCATATTGCCGTCTTTTGGCAATGTGAGGGCCCGGAAACCTGGCCCTGTCTTCTTGACGA
GCATTCCTAGGGGTCTTTCCCCTCTCGCCAAAGGAATGCAAGGTCTGTTGAATGTCGTGAAGGAAGCAGT
TCCTCTGGAAGCTTCTTGAAGACAAACAACGTCTGTAGCGACCCTTTGCAGGCAGCGGAACCCCCCACCT
GGCGACAGGTGCCTCTGCGGCCAAAAGCCACGTGTATAAGATACACCTGCAAAGGCGGCACAACCCCAGT
GCCACGTTGTGAGTTGGATAGTTGTGGAAAGAGTCAAATGGCTCTCCTCAAGCGTATTCAACAAGGGGCT
GAAGGATGCCCAGAAGGTACCCCATTGTATGGGATCTGATCTGGGGCCTCGGTGCACATGCTTTACATGT
GTTTAGTCGAGGTTAAAAAAACGTCTAGGCCCCCCGAACCACGGGGACGTGGTTTTCCTTTGAAAAACAC
GATAATACCATGACCGAGTACAAGCCCACGGTGCGCCTCGCCACCCGCGACGACGTCCCCAGGGCCGTAC
GCACCCTCGCCGCCGCGTTCGCCGACTACCCCGCCACGCGCCACACCGTCGATCCGGACCGCCACATCGA
GCGGGTCACCGAGCTGCAAGAACTCTTCCTCACGCGCGTCGGGCTCGACATCGGCAAGGTGTGGGTCGCG
GACGACGGCGCCGCGGTGGCGGTCTGGACCACGCCGGAGAGCGTCGAAGCGGGGGCGGTGTTCGCCGAGA
TCGGCCCGCGCATGGCCGAGTTGAGCGGTTCCCGGCTGGCCGCGCAGCAACAGATGGAAGGCCTCCTGGC
GCCGCACCGGCCCAAGGAGCCCGCGTGGTTCCTGGCCACCGTCGGCGTCTCGCCCGACCACCAGGGCAAG
GGTCTGGGCAGCGCCGTCGTGCTCCCCGGAGTGGAGGCGGCCGAGCGCGCCGGGGTGCCCGCCTTCCTGG
AGACCTCCGCGCCCCGCAACCTCCCCTTCTACGAGCGGCTCGGCTTCACCGTCACCGCCGACGTCGAGGT
GCCCGAAGGACCGCGCACCTGGTGCATGACCCGCAAGCCCGGTGCCTGATCGATGATCTAGAGCTCGCTG
ATCAGCCTCGACTGTGCCTTCTAGTTGCCAGCCATCTGTTGTTTGCCCCTCCCCCGTGCCTTCCTTGACC
CTGGAAGGTGCCACTCCCACTGTCCTTTCCTAATAAAATGAGGAAATTGCATCGCATTGTCTGAGTAGGT
GTCATTCTATTCTGGGGGGTGGGGTGGGGCAGGACAGCAAGGGGGAGGATTGGGAAGACAATAGCAGGCA
TGCTGGGGATGCGGTGGGCTCTATGGCTTCTGAGGCGGAAAGAACCTGCAGCCCAAGCTTGGCGTAATCA
TGGTCATAGCTGTTTCCTGTGTGAAATTGTTATCCGCTCACAATTCCACACAACATACGAGCCGGAAGCA
TAAAGTGTAAAGCCTGGGGTGCCTAATGAGTGAGCTAACTCACATTAATTGCGTTGCGCTCACTGCCCGC
TTTCCAGTCGGGAAACCTGTCGTGCCAGCGGATCTTAAAAGTTTTGTTACTTTATAGAAGAAATTTTGAG
TTTTTGTTTTTTTTTAATAAATAAATAAACATAAATAAATTGTTTGTTGAATTTATTATTAGTATGTAAG
TGTAAATATAATAAAACTTAATATCTATTCAAATTAATAAATAAACCTCGATATACAGACCGATAAAACA
CATGCGTCAATTTTACGCATGATTATCTTTAACGTACGTCACAATATGATTATCTTTCTAGGGTTAATCT
AGTATACGCGTTTAATTAATCCAGCTTTTGTTCCCTTTAGTGAGGGTTAATTGCGCGCTTGGCGTAATCA
TGGTCATAGCTGTTTCCTGTGTGAAATTGTTATCCGCTCACAATTCCACACAACATACGAGCCGGAAGCA
TAAAGTGTAAAGCCTGGGGTGCCTAATGAGTGAGCTAACTCACATTAATTGCGTTGCGCTCACTGCCCGC
TTTCCAGTCGGGAAACCTGTCGTGCCAGCTGCATTAATGAATCGGCCAACGCGCGGGGAGAGGCGGTTTG
CGTATTGGGCGCTCTTCCGCTTCCTCGCTCACTGACTCGCTGCGCTCGGTCGTTCGGCTGCGGCGAGCGG
TATCAGCTCACTCAAAGGCGGTAATACGGTTATCCACAGAATCAGGGGATAACGCAGGAAAGAACATGTG
AGCAAAAGGCCAGCAAAAGGCCAGGAACCGTAAAAAGGCCGCGTTGCTGGCGTTTTTCCATAGGCTCCGC
CCCCCTGACGAGCATCACAAAAATCGACGCTCAAGTCAGAGGTGGCGAAACCCGACAGGACTATAAAGAT
ACCAGGCGTTTCCCCCTGGAAGCTCCCTCGTGCGCTCTCCTGTTCCGACCCTGCCGCTTACCGGATACCT
GTCCGCCTTTCTCCCTTCGGGAAGCGTGGCGCTTTCTCATAGCTCACGCTGTAGGTATCTCAGTTCGGTG
TAGGTCGTTCGCTCCAAGCTGGGCTGTGTGCACGAACCCCCCGTTCAGCCCGACCGCTGCGCCTTATCCG
GTAACTATCGTCTTGAGTCCAACCCGGTAAGACACGACTTATCGCCACTGGCAGCAGCCACTGGTAACAG
GATTAGCAGAGCGAGGTATGTAGGCGGTGCTACAGAGTTCTTGAAGTGGTGGCCTAACTACGGCTACACT
AGAAGAACAGTATTTGGTATCTGCGCTCTGCTGAAGCCAGTTACCTTCGGAAAAAGAGTTGGTAGCTCTT
GATCCGGCAAACAAACCACCGCTGGTAGCGGTGGTTTTTTTGTTTGCAAGCAGCAGATTACGCGCAGAAA
AAAAGGATCTCAAGAAGATCCTTTGATCTTTTCTACGGGGTCTGACGCTCAGTGGAACGAAAACTCACGT
TAAGGGATTTTGGTCATGAGATTATCAAAAAGGATCTTCACCTAGATCCTTTTAAATTAAAAATGAAGTT
TTAAATCAATCTAAAGTATATATGAGTAAACTTGGTCTGACAGTTACCAATGCTTAATCAGTGAGGCACC
TATCTCAGCGATCTGTCTATTTCGTTCATCCATAGTTGCCTGACTCCCCGTCGTGTAGATAACTACGATA
CGGGAGGGCTTACCATCTGGCCCCAGTGCTGCAATGATACCGCGAGACCCACGCTCACCGGCTCCAGATT
TATCAGCAATAAACCAGCCAGCCGGAAGGGCCGAGCGCAGAAGTGGTCCTGCAACTTTATCCGCCTCCAT
CCAGTCTATTAATTGTTGCCGGGAAGCTAGAGTAAGTAGTTCGCCAGTTAATAGTTTGCGCAACGTTGTT
GCCATTGCTACAGGCATCGTGGTGTCACGCTCGTCGTTTGGTATGGCTTCATTCAGCTCCGGTTCCCAAC
GATCAAGGCGAGTTACATGATCCCCCATGTTGTGCAAAAAAGCGGTTAGCTCCTTCGGTCCTCCGATCGT
TGTCAGAAGTAAGTTGGCCGCAGTGTTATCACTCATGGTTATGGCAGCACTGCATAATTCTCTTACTGTC
ATGCCATCCGTAAGATGCTTTTCTGTGACTGGTGAGTACTCAACCAAGTCATTCTGAGAATAGTGTATGC
GGCGACCGAGTTGCTCTTGCCCGGCGTCAATACGGGATAATACCGCGCCACATAGCAGAACTTTAAAAGT
GCTCATCATTGGAAAACGTTCTTCGGGGCGAAAACTCTCAAGGATCTTACCGCTGTTGAGATCCAGTTCG
ATGTAACCCACTCGTGCACCCAACTGATCTTCAGCATCTTTTACTTTCACCAGCGTTTCTGGGTGAGCAA
AAACAGGAAGGCAAAATGCCGCAAAAAAGGGAATAAGGGCGACACGGAAATGTTGAATACTCATACTCTT
CCTTTTTCAATATTATTGAAGCATTTATCAGGGTTATTGTCTCATGAGCGGATACATATTTGAATGTATT
TAGAAAAATAAACAAATAGGGGTTCCGCGCACATTTCCCCGAAAAGTGCCAC
Features (pLannotate 1.2.2; 23 found; start..end, strand, type, name):
     30..458     -  rep_origin     f1 ori (sequence partly withheld): f1 bacteriophage origin of replication; arrow indicates direction of (+) strand synthesis
    463..618     -  CDS            lacZα (fragment): LacZα fragment of β-galactosidase; lacZ fragment
    626..644     +  promoter       T7 promoter: promoter for bacteriophage T7 RNA polymerase
   1011..1390    +  enhancer       CMV enhancer: human cytomegalovirus immediate early enhancer
   1392..1667    +  promoter       chicken β-actin promoter: No description available
   1668..2684    +  intron         chimeric intron: chimera between introns from chicken β-actin and rabbit β-globin
   2760..6395    +  CDS            EGFR (sequence partly withheld): precursor of human epidermal growth factor receptor
   6461..7022    +  misc_feature   IRES: internal ribosome entry site (IRES) of the encephalomyocarditis virus (EMCV)
   7025..7624    +  CDS            PuroR: puromycin N-acetyltransferase; pac from Streptomyces alboniger; confers resistance to puromycin
   7657..7881    +  polyA_signal   bGH poly(A) signal: bovine growth hormone polyadenylation signal
   7885..7901    +  promoter       SV40 promoter (fragment): SV40 enhancer and early promoter
   7952..7968    -  protein_bind   lac operator: The lac repressor binds to the lac operator to inhibit transcription in E. coli. This inhibition can be relieved by adding lactose or isopropyl-β-D-thiogalactopyranoside (IPTG). lac repressor encoded by lacI
   7976..8006    -  promoter       lac promoter: promoter for the E. coli lac operon
   8021..8042    -  protein_bind   CAP binding site: CAP binding activates transcription in the presence of cAMP. E. coli catabolite activator protein
   8055..8094    -  CDS            lacI (fragment): lac repressor; lacI; The lac repressor binds to the lac operator to inhibit transcription in E. coli. This inhibition can be relieved by adding lactose or isopropyl-β-D-thiogalactopyranoside (IPTG).
   8379..8397    -  promoter       T3 promoter: promoter for bacteriophage T3 RNA polymerase
   8442..8458    -  protein_bind   lac operator: The lac repressor binds to the lac operator to inhibit transcription in E. coli. This inhibition can be relieved by adding lactose or isopropyl-β-D-thiogalactopyranoside (IPTG). lac repressor encoded by lacI
   8466..8496    -  promoter       lac promoter: promoter for the E. coli lac operon
   8511..8532    -  protein_bind   CAP binding site: CAP binding activates transcription in the presence of cAMP. E. coli catabolite activator protein
   8545..8637    -  CDS            lacI (fragment): lac repressor; lacI; The lac repressor binds to the lac operator to inhibit transcription in E. coli. This inhibition can be relieved by adding lactose or isopropyl-β-D-thiogalactopyranoside (IPTG).
   8820..9408    -  rep_origin     ori: high-copy-number ColE1/pMB1/pBR322/pUC origin of replication
   9579..10439   -  CDS            AmpR: β-lactamase; bla; confers resistance to ampicillin, carbenicillin, and related antibiotics
  10440..10544   -  promoter       AmpR promoter: bla
