[The description below was written by a language model from this plasmid's Addgene catalogue record and pLannotate feature annotations shown in this document.]
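Description:
pPBpuro-ErbB1(DEL1011) is a mammalian expression plasmid of about 10.6 kb, built on the pPBpuro backbone, that encodes a C-terminally truncated mutant of the human epidermal growth factor receptor (EGFR/ErbB1). According to the catalogue entry, amino acids 1011–1186 are deleted. This region lies in the intracellular C-terminal tail of the receptor, which carries the major autophosphorylation and adaptor-docking tyrosines. The annotated EGFR feature spans roughly 3.6 kb, matching the stated insert size and close to the length of a full-length coding sequence, so the feature table does not show how the deletion is implemented.

The payload is a single bicistronic unit. A CAG-type promoter (CMV enhancer, chicken β-actin promoter and chimeric β-actin/β-globin intron) drives the EGFR sequence. This is followed by an EMCV IRES, the puromycin N-acetyltransferase gene and a bGH polyadenylation signal. Because receptor and marker are translated from the same transcript, puromycin selection enriches for cells that express the mutant.

The backbone name suggests a piggyBac transposon vector for transposase-mediated genomic integration, but no transposon terminal repeats are annotated in the feature table, so the record does not confirm this. In E. coli the plasmid is propagated through a high-copy ColE1/pUC origin with ampicillin resistance. It also carries an f1 origin, T7 and T3 promoters and lacZα/lac remnants typical of a pBluescript-derived cloning vector.

The associated study examined the roles of ErbB-family genes in proliferation, survival and migration using cells with all family members knocked out. This is consistent with using the construct to express the mutant receptor in such cells, although the record states its purpose only as encoding a human ErbB1 mutant.
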