Addgene plasmid #197366: pPBpuro-ErbB1(DEL1011)
Purpose: Encoding human ErbB1 mutant.
Depositing lab: Michiyuki Matsuda. Publication: Knockout of all ErbB-family genes delineates their roles in proliferation, survival, and migration. Matsuda K, Hirayama D, Hino N, Kuno S, Sakaue-Sawano A, Miyawaki A, Matsuda M, Terai K. J Cell Sci. 2023 Jul 31:jcs.261199. doi: 10.1242/jcs.261199. PubMed 37519219.
Backbone
  Vector backbone: pPBpuro
  Backbone size w/o insert (bp): 7000
  Total vector size (bp): 10600
  Vector type: Mammalian Expression
  Selectable markers: Puromycin
Growth in bacteria
  Bacterial resistance: Ampicillin, 100 μg/mL
  Growth temperature: 37°C
  Growth strain: DH5alpha
  Copy number: Unknown
Gene/Insert
  Gene/Insert name: EGFR mutant.
  Species: H. sapiens (human)
  Insert size (bp): 3600
  Mutation: deleted amino acids 1011-1186
  Entrez Gene: EGFR (a.k.a. ERBB, ERBB1, ERRP, HER1, NISBD2, NNCIS, PIG61, mENA)
Resource information
  A portion of this plasmid was derived from a plasmid made by: Dr. Noriko Gotoh (Kanazawa University)
Terms and licenses: Academic/Nonprofit Terms; Industry Terms: Not Available to Industry
How to cite: pPBpuro-ErbB1(DEL1011) was a gift from Michiyuki Matsuda (Addgene plasmid # 197366 ; http://n2t.net/addgene:197366 ; RRID:Addgene_197366)
